>Addgene plasmid #10772 | 857 pBabe puroL PTEN G129R | addgene partial sequence | sequence record 17705 | 10772 with pBABE5'
CCCCTACGACGTGCCCGACTACGCCTCCCTCGGATCCATGACAGCCATCATCAAAGAGATCGTTAGCAGA
AACAAAAGGAGATATCAAGAGGATGGATTCGACTTAGACTTGACCTATATTTATCCAAACATTATTGCTA
TGGGATTTCCTGCAGAAAGACTTGAAGGCGTATACAGGAACAATATTGATGATGTAGTAAGGTTTTTGGA
TTCAAAGCATAAAAACCATTACAAGATATACAATCTTTGTGCTGAAAGACATTATGACACCGCCAAATTT
AATTGCAGAGTTGCACAATATCCTTTTGAAGACCATAACCCACCACAGCTAGAACTTATCAAACCCTTTT
GTGAAGATCTTGACCAATGGCTAAGTGAAGATGACAATCATGTTGCAGCAATTCACTGTAAAGCTGGAAA
GAGGCGAACTGGTGTAATGATATGTGCATATTTATTACATCGGGGCAAATTTTTAAAGGCACAAGAGGCC
CTAGATTTCTATGGGGAAGTAAGGACCAGAGACAAAAAGGGAGTAACTATTCCCAGTCAGAGGCGCTATG
TGTATTATTATAGCTACCTGTTAAAGAATCATCTGGATTATAGACCAGTGGCACTGTTGTTTCACAAGAT
GATGTTTGAAACTATTCCAATGTTCAGTGGCGGAACT
