[The description below was written by a language model from this plasmid's Addgene catalogue record.]
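Description:
857 pBabe puroL PTEN G129R is a retroviral mammalian expression plasmid built on the pBABE-puroL backbone (about 5.2 kb without insert), carrying a roughly 1.2 kb human PTEN coding sequence with the G129R point mutation. It is propagated in E. coli as a high-copy plasmid under ampicillin selection, and it provides puromycin resistance for selecting transduced or transfected mammalian cells. No feature table accompanies the record, so the exact regulatory elements are not listed. In pBABE-family vectors generally, the insert sits between Moloney murine leukemia virus-derived long terminal repeats and is transcribed from the 5′ LTR, a packaging signal allows the transcript to be encapsidated when the plasmid is introduced into a retroviral packaging cell line, and the puromycin resistance gene is driven by a separate internal promoter. The record does not state what distinguishes the "puroL" variant from standard pBABE-puro, and no epitope tag or reporter is recorded.

PTEN is a tumour suppressor phosphatase that antagonises PI3K/AKT signalling by dephosphorylating PIP3. Glycine 129 lies in the catalytic signature motif, and the G129R substitution is widely described as a phosphatase-dead allele that abolishes both lipid and protein phosphatase activity. The record does not give a specific purpose. A construct of this type is typically used to produce retrovirus for stable expression of the catalytically inactive protein, often in PTEN-deficient cells as a negative control alongside wild-type PTEN. Such comparisons test whether effects on growth, survival or downstream signalling depend on PTEN enzymatic activity.
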