Addgene plasmid #10772: 857 pBabe puroL PTEN G129R
Depositing lab: William Sellers. Depositing organization: Dana-Farber Cancer Institute.
Backbone
  Vector backbone: pBABE-puroL
  Backbone size w/o insert (bp): 5169
  Vector type: Mammalian Expression, Retroviral
  Selectable markers: Puromycin
Growth in bacteria
  Bacterial resistance: Ampicillin, 100 μg/mL
  Growth temperature: 37°C
  Growth strain: DH5alpha
  Copy number: High Copy
Gene/Insert
  Gene/Insert name: PTEN
  Species: H. sapiens (human)
  Insert size (bp): 1200
  Mutation: G129R
  Entrez Gene: PTEN (a.k.a. 10q23del, BZS, CWS1, DEC, GLM2, MHAM, MMAC1, PTEN1, PTENbeta, TEP1)
  Cloning method: Restriction Enzyme
  Sequencing primers: 5′ pBABE 5'
Terms and licenses: Academic/Nonprofit Terms; Industry Terms: Not Available to Industry
How to cite: 857 pBabe puroL PTEN G129R was a gift from William Sellers (Addgene plasmid # 10772 ; http://n2t.net/addgene:10772 ; RRID:Addgene_10772)
